>Addgene plasmid #120463 | EF1a_MYCN_P2A_Hygro_Barcode | addgene full sequence | sequence record 234617 | Addgene NGS Result
GTCGACGGATCGGGAGATCTCCCGATCCCCTATGGTGCACTCTCAGTACAATCTGCTCTGATGCCGCATA
GTTAAGCCAGTATCTGCTCCCTGCTTGTGTGTTGGAGGTCGCTGAGTAGTGCGCGAGCAAAATTTAAGCT
ACAACAAGGCAAGGCTTGACCGACAATTGCATGAAGAATCTGCTTAGGGTTAGGCGTTTTGCGCTGCTTC
GCGATGTACGGGCCAGATATACGCGTTGACATTGATTATTGACTAGTTATTAATAGTAATCAATTACGGG
GTCATTAGTTCATAGCCCATATATGGAGTTCCGCGTTACATAACTTACGGTAAATGGCCCGCCTGGCTGA
CCGCCCAACGACCCCCGCCCATTGACGTCAATAATGACGTATGTTCCCATAGTAACGCCAATAGGGACTT
TCCATTGACGTCAATGGGTGGAGTATTTACGGTAAACTGCCCACTTGGCAGTACATCAAGTGTATCATAT
GCCAAGTACGCCCCCTATTGACGTCAATGACGGTAAATGGCCCGCCTGGCATTATGCCCAGTACATGACC
TTATGGGACTTTCCTACTTGGCAGTACATCTACGTATTAGTCATCGCTATTACCATGGTGATGCGGTTTT
GGCAGTACATCAATGGGCGTGGATAGCGGTTTGACTCACGGGGATTTCCAAGTCTCCACCCCATTGACGT
CAATGGGAGTTTGTTTTGGCACCAAAATCAACGGGACTTTCCAAAATGTCGTAACAACTCCGCCCCATTG
ACGCAAATGGGCGGTAGGCGTGTACGGTGGGAGGTCTATATAAGCAGCGCGTTTTGCCTGTACTGGGTCT
CTCTGGTTAGACCAGATCTGAGCCTGGGAGCTCTCTGGCTAACTAGGGAACCCACTGCTTAAGCCTCAAT
AAAGCTTGCCTTGAGTGCTTCAAGTAGTGTGTGCCCGTCTGTTGTGTGACTCTGGTAACTAGAGATCCCT
CAGACCCTTTTAGTCAGTGTGGAAAATCTCTAGCAGTGGCGCCCGAACAGGGACTTGAAAGCGAAAGGGA
AACCAGAGGAGCTCTCTCGACGCAGGACTCGGCTTGCTGAAGCGCGCACGGCAAGAGGCGAGGGGCGGCG
ACTGGTGAGTACGCCAAAAATTTTGACTAGCGGAGGCTAGAAGGAGAGAGATGGGTGCGAGAGCGTCAGT
ATTAAGCGGGGGAGAATTAGATCGCGATGGGAAAAAATTCGGTTAAGGCCAGGGGGAAAGAAAAAATATA
AATTAAAACATATAGTATGGGCAAGCAGGGAGCTAGAACGATTCGCAGTTAATCCTGGCCTGTTAGAAAC
ATCAGAAGGCTGTAGACAAATACTGGGACAGCTACAACCATCCCTTCAGACAGGATCAGAAGAACTTAGA
TCATTATATAATACAGTAGCAACCCTCTATTGTGTGCATCAAAGGATAGAGATAAAAGACACCAAGGAAG
CTTTAGACAAGATAGAGGAAGAGCAAAACAAAAGTAAGACCACCGCACAGCAAGCGGCCGCTGATCTTCA
GACCTGGAGGAGGAGATATGAGGGACAATTGGAGAAGTGAATTATATAAATATAAAGTAGTAAAAATTGA
ACCATTAGGAGTAGCACCCACCAAGGCAAAGAGAAGAGTGGTGCAGAGAGAAAAAAGAGCAGTGGGAATA
GGAGCTTTGTTCCTTGGGTTCTTGGGAGCAGCAGGAAGCACTATGGGCGCAGCGTCAATGACGCTGACGG
TACAGGCCAGACAATTATTGTCTGGTATAGTGCAGCAGCAGAACAATTTGCTGAGGGCTATTGAGGCGCA
ACAGCATCTGTTGCAACTCACAGTCTGGGGCATCAAGCAGCTCCAGGCAAGAATCCTGGCTGTGGAAAGA
TACCTAAAGGATCAACAGCTCCTGGGGATTTGGGGTTGCTCTGGAAAACTCATTTGCACCACTGCTGTGC
CTTGGAATGCTAGTTGGAGTAATAAATCTCTGGAACAGATTTGGAATCACACGACCTGGATGGAGTGGGA
CAGAGAAATTAACAATTACACAAGCTTAATACACTCCTTAATTGAAGAATCGCAAAACCAGCAAGAAAAG
AATGAACAAGAATTATTGGAATTAGATAAATGGGCAAGTTTGTGGAATTGGTTTAACATAACAAATTGGC
TGTGGTATATAAAATTATTCATAATGATAGTAGGAGGCTTGGTAGGTTTAAGAATAGTTTTTGCTGTACT
TTCTATAGTGAATAGAGTTAGGCAGGGATATTCACCATTATCGTTTCAGACCCACCTCCCAACCCCGAGG
GGACCCGACAGGCCCGAAGGAATAGAAGAAGAAGGTGGAGAGAGAGACAGAGACAGATCCATTCGATTAG
TGAACGGATCGGCACTGCGTGCGCCAATTCTGCAGACAAATGGCAGTATTCATCCACAATTTTAAAAGAA
AAGGGGGGATTGGGGGGTACAGTGCAGGGGAAAGAATAGTAGACATAATAGCAACAGACATACAAACTAA
AGAATTACAAAAACAAATTACAAAAATTCAAAATTTTCGGGTTTATTACAGGGACAGCAGAGATCCAGTT
TGGTTAATTAATCGATAAGCTTTGCAAAGATGGATAAAGTTTTAAACAGAGAGGAATCTTTGCAGCTAAT
GGACCTTCTAGGTCTTGAAAGGAGTGGGAATTGGCTCCGGTGCCCGTCAGTGGGCAGAGCGCACATCGCC
CACAGTCCCCGAGAAGTTGGGGGGAGGGGTCGGCAATTGAACCGGTGCCTAGAGAAGGTGGCGCGGGGTA
AACTGGGAAAGTGATGTCGTGTACTGGCTCCGCCTTTTTCCCGAGGGTGGGGGAGAACCGTATATAAGTG
CAGTAGTCGCCGTGAACGTTCTTTTTCGCAACGGGTTTGCCGCCAGAACACAGGTAAGTGCCGTGTGTGG
TTCCCGCGGGCCTGGCCTCTTTACGGGTTATGGCCCTTGCGTGCCTTGAATTACTTCCACCTGGCTGCAG
TACGTGATTCTTGATCCCGAGCTTCGGGTTGGAAGTGGGTGGGAGAGTTCGAGGCCTTGCGCTTAAGGAG
CCCCTTCGCCTCGTGCTTGAGTTGAGGCCTGGCCTGGGCGCTGGGGCCGCCGCGTGCGAATCTGGTGGCA
CCTTCGCGCCTGTCTCGCTGCTTTCGATAAGTCTCTAGCCATTTAAAATTTTTGATGACCTGCTGCGACG
CTTTTTTTCTGGCAAGATAGTCTTGTAAATGCGGGCCAAGATCTGCACACTGGTATTTCGGTTTTTGGGG
CCGCGGGCGGCGACGGGGCCCGTGCGTCCCAGCGCACATGTTCGGCGAGGCGGGGCCTGCGAGCGCGGCC
ACCGAGAATCGGACGGGGGTAGTCTCAAGCTGGCCGGCCTGCTCTGGTGCCTGGCCTCGCGCCGCCGTGT
ATCGCCCCGCCCTGGGCGGCAAGGCTGGCCCGGTCGGCACCAGTTGCGTGAGCGGAAAGATGGCCGCTTC
CCGGCCCTGCTGCAGGGAGCTCAAAATGGAGGACGCGGCGCTCGGGAGAGCGGGCGGGTGAGTCACCCAC
ACAAAGGAAAAGGGCCTTTCCGTCCTCAGCCGTCGCTTCATGTGACTCCACGGAGTACCGGGCGCCGTCC
AGGCACCTCGATTAGTTCTCGAGCTTTTGGAGTACGTCGTCTTTAGGTTGGGGGGAGGGGTTTTATGCGA
TGGAGTTTCCCCACACTGAGTGGGTGGAGACTGAAGTTAGGCCAGCTTGGCACTTGATGTAATTCTCCTT
GGAATTTGCCCTTTTTGAGTTTGGATCTTGGTTCATTCTCAAGCCTCAGACAGTGGTTCAAAGTTTTTTT
CTTCCATTTCAGGTGTCGTGAGGAATTAGCTTGGTACTAATACGACTCACTATAGGGAGACCCAAGCTGG
CTAGGTAAGCTTGATATCGAATTCCTGCAGCCCGGGGGATCCCGCCACCATGCCGAGTTGTTCCACGTCT
ACGATGCCAGGAATGATATGCAAGAACCCCGACTTGGAGTTTGACTCTTTGCAACCATGCTTTTATCCGG
ATGAAGACGACTTTTATTTCGGCGGCCCGGACAGCACCCCTCCTGGAGAGGACATCTGGAAAAAATTCGA
ACTTTTGCCTACACCCCCACTCAGTCCCTCTCGAGGATTTGCGGAACACAGCAGTGAACCGCCGTCTTGG
GTGACAGAGATGCTCCTCGAGAACGAATTGTGGGGAAGCCCTGCGGAGGAAGACGCTTTCGGGCTCGGTG
GACTCGGAGGTCTCACGCCGAACCCAGTCATACTGCAGGATTGCATGTGGTCTGGATTCTCAGCTCGGGA
GAAGCTGGAACGGGCAGTTTCTGAGAAACTCCAACATGGCCGGGGCCCTCCAACAGCGGGTTCTACCGCA
CAGTCCCCTGGTGCTGGAGCCGCTAGTCCCGCGGGGAGAGGCCATGGGGGCGCGGCAGGAGCGGGTAGGG
CCGGCGCTGCGTTGCCTGCTGAGCTTGCGCACCCCGCCGCTGAATGTGTAGATCCCGCGGTAGTGTTTCC
GTTCCCCGTTAATAAGCGAGAACCGGCACCGGTGCCAGCCGCTCCTGCGTCTGCACCCGCGGCAGGTCCT
GCTGTCGCCTCAGGAGCAGGTATTGCCGCTCCTGCAGGGGCACCAGGAGTAGCCCCTCCAAGGCCCGGCG
GTAGGCAAACCTCCGGCGGCGACCACAAAGCACTCTCAACGAGCGGAGAGGATACACTGTCCGATAGTGA
TGACGAGGACGACGAAGAGGAGGACGAGGAGGAGGAGATAGATGTTGTCACGGTCGAGAAGCGAAGGAGT
TCTTCAAATACAAAAGCGGTAACGACATTCACGATAACAGTAAGACCTAAGAACGCAGCCCTCGGTCCAG
GGCGGGCCCAGTCCAGTGAGCTTATACTTAAGCGCTGCCTGCCGATTCACCAGCAGCATAACTACGCGGC
CCCTAGTCCCTACGTTGAGAGCGAGGATGCCCCCCCACAAAAAAAAATAAAGTCTGAAGCGTCCCCCCGC
CCCCTGAAATCCGTAATCCCCCCAAAGGCGAAGTCACTCAGTCCCAGGAATTCAGATTCCGAGGACTCCG
AACGGCGGCGGAATCATAACATACTTGAGAGACAACGACGCAATGACCTGAGGTCTTCTTTTTTGACCCT
CCGAGATCACGTCCCCGAGCTGGTTAAGAATGAGAAAGCTGCGAAGGTAGTCATACTGAAAAAGGCCACC
GAGTATGTCCATAGTTTGCAAGCTGAGGAGCACCAGCTTCTCCTTGAAAAGGAGAAACTTCAGGCACGAC
AACAGCAATTGCTGAAAAAGATTGAGCATGCACGCACTTGTGGATCCGGCGCAACAAACTTCTCTCTGCT
GAAACAAGCCGGAGATGTCGAAGAGAATCCTGGACCGATGAAAAAGCCTGAACTCACCGCGACGTCTGTC
GAGAAGTTTCTGATCGAAAAGTTCGACAGCGTCTCCGACCTGATGCAGCTCTCGGAGGGCGAAGAATCTC
GTGCTTTCAGCTTCGATGTAGGAGGGCGTGGATATGTCCTGCGGGTAAATAGCTGCGCCGATGGTTTCTA
CAAAGATCGTTATGTTTATCGGCACTTTGCATCGGCCGCGCTCCCGATTCCGGAAGTGCTTGACATTGGG
GAATTCAGCGAGAGCCTGACCTATTGCATCTCCCGCCGTGCACAGGGTGTCACGTTGCAAGACCTGCCTG
AAACCGAACTGCCCGCTGTTCTGCAGCCGGTCGCGGAGGCCATGGATGCGATCGCTGCGGCCGATCTTAG
CCAGACGAGCGGGTTCGGCCCATTCGGACCGCAAGGAATCGGTCAATACACTACATGGCGTGATTTCATA
TGCGCGATTGCTGATCCCCATGTGTATCACTGGCAAACTGTGATGGACGACACCGTCAGTGCGTCCGTCG
CGCAGGCTCTCGATGAGCTGATGCTTTGGGCCGAGGACTGCCCCGAAGTCCGGCACCTCGTGCACGCGGA
TTTCGGCTCCAACAATGTCCTGACGGACAATGGCCGCATAACAGCGGTCATTGACTGGAGCGAGGCGATG
TTCGGGGATTCCCAATACGAGGTCGCCAACATCTTCTTCTGGAGGCCGTGGTTGGCTTGTATGGAGCAGC
AGACGCGCTACTTCGAGCGGAGGCATCCGGAGCTTGCAGGATCGCCGCGGCTCCGGGCGTATATGCTCCG
CATTGGTCTTGACCAACTCTATCAGAGCTTGGTTGACGGCAATTTCGATGATGCAGCTTGGGCGCAGGGT
CGATGCGACGCAATCGTCCGATCCGGAGCCGGGACTGTCGGGCGTACACAAATCGCCCGCAGAAGCGCGG
CCGTCTGGACCGATGGCTGTGTAGAAGTACTCGCCGATAGTGGAAACCGACGCCCCAGCACTCGTCCGAG
GGCAAAGGAATAAGTTAGAACTATTTCCTGGCTGTTACGCGAACCATGGTTATTCTAGGCTCTACTGACG
GGCTTGTTAAACAGTGAACCGCCCGCCCCACGACCCGCAGCGCCCGACCGAAAGGAGCGCACGACCCCAT
GCATCGAACAAAAGAAAAGGGGGGACTGGAAGGGCTAATTCACTCCCAACGAAGACAAGATATCATAACT
TCGTATAGCATACATTATACGAAGTTATCGGCTAGCTGGTCCGGACTGTACTGGGTCTCTCTGGTTAGAC
CAGATCTGAGCCTGGGAGCTCTCTGGCTAACTAGGGAACCCACTGCTTAAGCCTCAATAAAGCTTGCCTT
GAGTGCTTCAAGTAGTGTGTGCCCGTCTGTTGTGTGACTCTGGTAACTAGAGATCCCTCAGACCCTTTTA
GTCAGTGTGGAAAATCTCTAGCAGGGCCCGTTTAAACCCGCTGATCAGCCTCGACTGTGCCTTCTAGTTG
CCAGCCATCTGTTGTTTGCCCCTCCCCCGTGCCTTCCTTGACCCTGGAAGGTGCCACTCCCACTGTCCTT
TCCTAATAAAATGAGGAAATTGCATCGCATTGTCTGAGTAGGTGTCATTCTATTCTGGGGGGTGGGGTGG
GGCAGGACAGCAAGGGGGAGGATTGGGAAGACAATAGCAGGCATGCTGGGGATGCGGTGGGCTCTATGGC
TTCTGAGGCGGAAAGAACCAGCTGGGGCTCTAGGGGGTATCCCC
[124 nt withheld, positions 7185-7308]
C
[91 nt withheld, positions 7310-7400]
A
[49 nt withheld, positions 7402-7450]
CCTTTGACGTTGGAGTCCACGTTCTTT
[37 nt withheld, positions 7478-7514]
ACCCTATCTCGGTCTATTCTTTTGATTTATAAGGGATTTTGCCGATTTCGGCCTATTGGTTAAAAAATGA
GCTGATTTAACAAAAATTTAACGCGAATTAATTCTGTGGAATGTGTGTCAGTTAGGGTGTGGAAAGTCCC
CAGGCTCCCCAGCAGGCAGAAGTATGCAAAGCATGCATCTCAATTAGTCAGCAACCAGGTGTGGAAAGTC
CCCAGGCTCCCCAGCAGGCAGAAGTATGCAAAGCATGCATCTCAATTAGTCAGCAACCATAGTCCCGCCC
CTAACTCCGCCCATCCCGCCCCTAACTCCGCCCAGTTCCGCCCATTCTCCGCCCCATGGCTGACTAATTT
TTTTTATTTATGCAGAGGCCGAGGCCGCCTCTGCCTCTGAGCTATTCCAGAAGTAGTGAGGAGGCTTTTT
TGGAGGCCTAGGCTTTTGCAAAAAGCTCCCGGGAGCTTGTATATCCATTTTCGGATCTGATCAGCACGTG
TTGACAATTAATCATCGGCATAGTATATCGGCATAGTATAATACGACAAGGTGAGGAACTAAACCATGGC
CAAGTTGACCAGTGCCGTTCCGGTGCTCACCGCGCGCGACGTCGCCGGAGCGGTCGAGTTCTGGACCGAC
CGGCTCGGGTTCTCCCGGGACTTCGTGGAGGACGACTTCGCCGGTGTGGTCCGGGACGACGTGACCCTGT
TCATCAGCGCGGTCCAGGACCAGGTGGTGCCGGACAACACCCTGGCCTGGGTGTGGGTGCGCGGCCTGGA
CGAGCTGTACGCCGAGTGGTCGGAGGTCGTGTCCACGAACTTCCGGGACGCCTCCGGGCCGGCCATGACC
GAGATCGGCGAGCAGCCGTGGGGGCGGGAGTTCGCCCTGCGCGACCCGGCCGGCAACTGCGTGCACTTCG
TGGCCGAGGAGCAGGACTGACACGTGCTACGAGATTTCGATTCCACCGCCGCCTTCTATGAAAGGTTGGG
CTTCGGAATCGTTTTCCGGGACGCCGGCTGGATGATCCTCCAGCGCGGGGATCTCATGCTGGAGTTCTTC
GCCCACCCCAACTTGTTTATTGCAGCTTATAATGGTTACAAATAAAGCAATAGCATCACAAATTTCACAA
ATAAAGCATTTTTTTCACTGCATTCTAGTTGTGGTTTGTCCAAACTCATCAATGTATCTTATCATGTCTG
TATACCGTCGACCTCTAGCTAGAGCTTGGCGTAATCATGGTCATAGCTGTTTCCTGTGTGAAATTGTTAT
CCGCTCACAATTCCACACAACATACGAGCCGGAAGCATAAAGTGTAAAGCCTGGGGTGCCTAATGAGTGA
GCTAACTCACATTAATTGCGTTGCGCTCACTGCCCGCTTTCCAGTCGGGAAACCTGTCGTGCCAGCTGCA
TTAATGAATCGGCCAACGCGCGGGGAGAGGCGGTTTGCGTATTGGGCGCTCTTCCGCTTCCTCGCTCACT
GACTCGCTGCGCTCGGTCGTTCGGCTGCGGCGAGCGGTATCAGCTCACTCAAAGGCGGTAATACGGTTAT
CCACAGAATCAGGGGATAACGCAGGAAAGAACATGTGAGCAAAAGGCCAGCAAAAGGCCAGGAACCGTAA
AAAGGCCGCGTTGCTGGCGTTTTTCCATAGGCTCCGCCCCCCTGACGAGCATCACAAAAATCGACGCTCA
AGTCAGAGGTGGCGAAACCCGACAGGACTATAAAGATACCAGGCGTTTCCCCCTGGAAGCTCCCTCGTGC
GCTCTCCTGTTCCGACCCTGCCGCTTACCGGATACCTGTCCGCCTTTCTCCCTTCGGGAAGCGTGGCGCT
TTCTCATAGCTCACGCTGTAGGTATCTCAGTTCGGTGTAGGTCGTTCGCTCCAAGCTGGGCTGTGTGCAC
GAACCCCCCGTTCAGCCCGACCGCTGCGCCTTATCCGGTAACTATCGTCTTGAGTCCAACCCGGTAAGAC
ACGACTTATCGCCACTGGCAGCAGCCACTGGTAACAGGATTAGCAGAGCGAGGTATGTAGGCGGTGCTAC
AGAGTTCTTGAAGTGGTGGCCTAACTACGGCTACACTAGAAGAACAGTATTTGGTATCTGCGCTCTGCTG
AAGCCAGTTACCTTCGGAAAAAGAGTTGGTAGCTCTTGATCCGGCAAACAAACCACCGCTGGTAGCGGTG
GTTTTTTTGTTTGCAAGCAGCAGATTACGCGCAGAAAAAAAGGATCTCAAGAAGATCCTTTGATCTTTTC
TACGGGGTCTGACGCTCAGTGGAACGAAAACTCACGTTAAGGGATTTTGGTCATGAGATTATCAAAAAGG
ATCTTCACCTAGATCCTTTTAAATTAAAAATGAAGTTTTAAATCAATCTAAAGTATATATGAGTAAACTT
GGTCTGACAGTTACCAATGCTTAATCAGTGAGGCACCTATCTCAGCGATCTGTCTATTTCGTTCATCCAT
AGTTGCCTGACTCCCCGTCGTGTAGATAACTACGATACGGGAGGGCTTACCATCTGGCCCCAGTGCTGCA
ATGATACCGCGAGACCCACGCTCACCGGCTCCAGATTTATCAGCAATAAACCAGCCAGCCGGAAGGGCCG
AGCGCAGAAGTGGTCCTGCAACTTTATCCGCCTCCATCCAGTCTATTAATTGTTGCCGGGAAGCTAGAGT
AAGTAGTTCGCCAGTTAATAGTTTGCGCAACGTTGTTGCCATTGCTACAGGCATCGTGGTGTCACGCTCG
TCGTTTGGTATGGCTTCATTCAGCTCCGGTTCCCAACGATCAAGGCGAGTTACATGATCCCCCATGTTGT
GCAAAAAAGCGGTTAGCTCCTTCGGTCCTCCGATCGTTGTCAGAAGTAAGTTGGCCGCAGTGTTATCACT
CATGGTTATGGCAGCACTGCATAATTCTCTTACTGTCATGCCATCCGTAAGATGCTTTTCTGTGACTGGT
GAGTACTCAACCAAGTCATTCTGAGAATAGTGTATGCGGCGACCGAGTTGCTCTTGCCCGGCGTCAATAC
GGGATAATACCGCGCCACATAGCAGAACTTTAAAAGTGCTCATCATTGGAAAACGTTCTTCGGGGCGAAA
ACTCTCAAGGATCTTACCGCTGTTGAGATCCAGTTCGATGTAACCCACTCGTGCACCCAACTGATCTTCA
GCATCTTTTACTTTCACCAGCGTTTCTGGGTGAGCAAAAACAGGAAGGCAAAATGCCGCAAAAAAGGGAA
TAAGGGCGACACGGAAATGTTGAATACTCATACTCTTCCTTTTTCAATATTATTGAAGCATTTATCAGGG
TTATTGTCTCATGAGCGGATACATATTTGAATGTATTTAGAAAAATAAACAAATAGGGGTTCCGCGCACA
TTTCCCCGAAAAGTGCCACCTGAC
Features (pLannotate 1.2.2; 33 found; start..end, strand, type, name):
     31..83      -  misc_feature   bom (fragment): basis of mobility region from pBR322
    238..617     +  enhancer       CMV enhancer: human cytomegalovirus immediate early enhancer
    618..817     +  promoter       CMV promoter: human cytomegalovirus (CMV) immediate early promoter
    835..1015    +  LTR            5' LTR (truncated): truncated 5' long terminal repeat (LTR) from HIV-1
   1062..1187    +  misc_feature   HIV-1 Ψ: packaging signal of human immunodeficiency virus type 1
   1171..1534    +  CDS            HIV-1 gag (fragment): gag protein from human immunodeficiency virus 1; gag
   1680..1913    +  misc_feature   RRE: The Rev response element (RRE) of HIV-1 allows for Rev-dependent mRNA export from the nucleus to the cytoplasm.
   2290..2390    +  CDS            Rev (fragment): human immunodeficiency virus 1 (HIV-1) Rev protein; rev; enhances nuclear export of unspliced and incompletely spliced viral mRNAs
   2440..2557    +  misc_feature   cPPT/CTS: central polypurine tract and central termination sequence of HIV-1
   2620..2686    +  CDS            small t antigen (fragment): SV40 (simian virus 40) small t antigen
   2693..3871    +  promoter       EF-1α promoter: strong constitutive promoter for human elongation factor EF-1α
   3888..3906    +  promoter       T7 promoter: promoter for bacteriophage T7 RNA polymerase
   3926..3962    -  misc_feature   MCS (fragment): pBluescript multiple cloning site
   3970..5361    +  CDS            MYCN: MYCN_HUMAN - Also known as BHLHE37, NMYC. Experimental evidence at protein level: Swiss-Prot protein existence level 1. Positively regulates the transcription of MYCNOS in neuroblastoma cells. From Homo sapiens (Human).
   5428..6450    +  CDS            hph: KHYB_ECOLX - Experimental evidence at protein level: Swiss-Prot protein existence level 1. The aminoglycoside phosphotransferases achieve inactivation of their antibiotic substrates by phosphorylation. Only phosphorylates hygromycin and closely related compounds such as demethyl analogs and destomycin. From Escherichia coli.
   6534..6647    +  CDS            nef (fragment): NEF_HV1LA - Experimental evidence at protein level: Swiss-Prot protein existence level 1. Extracellular Nef protein targets CD4(+) T-lymphocytes for apoptosis by interacting with CXCR4 surface receptors. From Human immunodeficiency virus type 1 group M subtype B (isolate Lai) (HIV-1).
   6645..6678    +  protein_bind   loxP: Cre-mediated recombination occurs in the 8-bp core sequence (GCATACAT). Cre recombinase
   6703..6883    +  LTR            5' LTR (truncated): truncated 5' long terminal repeat (LTR) from HIV-1
   6915..7139    +  polyA_signal   bGH poly(A) signal: bovine growth hormone polyadenylation signal
   7143..7164    +  promoter       SV40 promoter (fragment): SV40 enhancer and early promoter
   7185..7613    +  rep_origin     f1 ori (sequence partly withheld): f1 bacteriophage origin of replication; arrow indicates direction of (+) strand synthesis
   7627..7956    +  promoter       SV40 promoter: SV40 enhancer and early promoter
   8004..8051    +  promoter       EM7 promoter: synthetic bacterial promoter&nbsp
   8070..8444    +  CDS            BleoR: antibiotic-binding protein; Sh ble from Streptoalloteichus hindustanus; confers resistance to bleomycin, phleomycin, and Zeocin™
   8454..8579    +  CDS            ble (fragment): BLE_KLEPN - Experimental evidence at protein level: Swiss-Prot protein existence level 1. Binding protein with a strong affinity to the bleomycin family of antibiotics. Binds to CL990; an antimitotic-antibiotic compound. From Klebsiella pneumoniae.
   8574..8695    +  polyA_signal   SV40 poly(A) signal: SV40 polyadenylation signal
   8766..8788    -  protein_bind   lac operator (fragment): The lac repressor binds to the lac operator to inhibit transcription in E. coli. This inhibition can be relieved by adding lactose or isopropyl-β-D-thiogalactopyranoside (IPTG). lac repressor encoded by lacI
   8792..8822    -  promoter       lac promoter: promoter for the E. coli lac operon
   8837..8858    -  protein_bind   CAP binding site: CAP binding activates transcription in the presence of cAMP. E. coli catabolite activator protein
   8871..8963    -  CDS            lacI (fragment): lac repressor; lacI; The lac repressor binds to the lac operator to inhibit transcription in E. coli. This inhibition can be relieved by adding lactose or isopropyl-β-D-thiogalactopyranoside (IPTG).
   9146..9734    -  rep_origin     ori: high-copy-number ColE1/pMB1/pBR322/pUC origin of replication
   9905..10765   -  CDS            AmpR: β-lactamase; bla; confers resistance to ampicillin, carbenicillin, and related antibiotics
  10766..10870   -  promoter       AmpR promoter: bla
