[The description below was written by a language model from this plasmid's Addgene catalogue record and pLannotate feature annotations shown in this document.]
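Description:
EF1a_MYCN_P2A_Hygro_Barcode is a lentiviral transfer plasmid of about 10.9 kb for constitutive expression of human MYCN (N-myc, a bHLH transcription factor) in mammalian cells. The parental backbone is not named in the record. It is maintained in E. coli through a high-copy ColE1/pUC-type origin with ampicillin resistance (AmpR), and it also carries an f1 origin. The viral portion has a third-generation layout. A CMV enhancer/promoter drives a truncated HIV-1 5' LTR, followed by the Ψ packaging signal with a gag fragment, the Rev response element for Rev-dependent export of the genomic RNA, and the cPPT/CTS. At the other end are a loxP site, a second truncated LTR and a bGH polyadenylation signal. No WPRE is annotated.

Between the LTRs, the EF-1α promoter drives the 1392 bp MYCN coding sequence, which sits just upstream of the hygromycin phosphotransferase gene (hph). According to the construct name, the two are linked by a P2A peptide, although this element is not annotated in the feature table. This would yield MYCN and the hygromycin marker from a single transcript, so drug selection enriches for transduced, expressing cells. The barcode is likewise unannotated, but the record states that it allows the transgene transcript to be identified in single-cell RNA-seq. Outside the viral cassette, an SV40/EM7-driven BleoR (Zeocin resistance) cassette remains from the backbone, though hygromycin is the only listed mammalian marker. The associated publication used such vectors for pooled overexpression screens that map cellular reprogramming through paired fitness and single-cell transcriptome readouts.
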