Addgene plasmid #120463: EF1a_MYCN_P2A_Hygro_Barcode
Purpose: Barcoded lentiviral vector to express MYCN in mammalian cells under control of EF1a promoter. Barcoded for transcript detection in single cell RNA-seq.
Depositing lab: Prashant Mali. Depositing organization: University of California, San Diego (UCSD). Publication: Mapping Cellular Reprogramming via Pooled Overexpression Screens with Paired Fitness and Single-Cell RNA-Sequencing Readout. Parekh U, Wu Y, Zhao D, Worlikar A, Shah N, Zhang K, Mali P. Cell Syst. 2018 Nov 12. pii: S2405-4712(18)30433-2. doi: 10.1016/j.cels.2018.10.008. PubMed 30448000.
Backbone
  Vector backbone: Unknown
  Backbone size w/o insert (bp): 9514
  Vector type: Lentiviral
  Selectable markers: Hygromycin
Growth in bacteria
  Bacterial resistance: Ampicillin, 100 μg/mL
  Growth temperature: 37°C
  Growth strain: Stbl3
  Copy number: High Copy
Gene/Insert
  Gene/Insert name: MYCN
  Species: H. sapiens (human)
  Insert size (bp): 1392
  Entrez Gene: MYCN (a.k.a. FGLDS1, MODED, MPAPA, MYCNsORF, MYCNsPEP, N-myc, NMYC, ODED, bHLHe37)
  Promoter: EF1a
  Cloning method: Gibson Cloning
  Sequencing primers: 5′ 5'-ttctcaagcctcagacagtgg-3'
Terms and licenses: Academic/Nonprofit Terms; Industry Terms: Not Available to Industry
Depositor comments: 5' cloning site: BamHI (not destroyed), 3' cloning site: BamHI (not destroyed).
How to cite: EF1a_MYCN_P2A_Hygro_Barcode was a gift from Prashant Mali (Addgene plasmid # 120463 ; http://n2t.net/addgene:120463 ; RRID:Addgene_120463)
