>Addgene plasmid #120463 | EF1a_MYCN_P2A_Hygro_Barcode | depositor partial sequence | sequence record 228757 | MYCN gene
ATGCCGAGTTGTTCCACGTCTACGATGCCAGGAATGATATGCAAGAACCCCGACTTGGAGTTTGACTCTT
TGCAACCATGCTTTTATCCGGATGAAGACGACTTTTATTTCGGCGGCCCGGACAGCACCCCTCCTGGAGA
GGACATCTGGAAAAAATTCGAACTTTTGCCTACACCCCCACTCAGTCCCTCTCGAGGATTTGCGGAACAC
AGCAGTGAACCGCCGTCTTGGGTGACAGAGATGCTCCTCGAGAACGAATTGTGGGGAAGCCCTGCGGAGG
AAGACGCTTTCGGGCTCGGTGGACTCGGAGGTCTCACGCCGAACCCAGTCATACTGCAGGATTGCATGTG
GTCTGGATTCTCAGCTCGGGAGAAGCTGGAACGGGCAGTTTCTGAGAAACTCCAACATGGCCGGGGCCCT
CCAACAGCGGGTTCTACCGCACAGTCCCCTGGTGCTGGAGCCGCTAGTCCCGCGGGGAGAGGCCATGGGG
GCGCGGCAGGAGCGGGTAGGGCCGGCGCTGCGTTGCCTGCTGAGCTTGCGCACCCCGCCGCTGAATGTGT
AGATCCCGCGGTAGTGTTTCCGTTCCCCGTTAATAAGCGAGAACCGGCACCGGTGCCAGCCGCTCCTGCG
TCTGCACCCGCGGCAGGTCCTGCTGTCGCCTCAGGAGCAGGTATTGCCGCTCCTGCAGGGGCACCAGGAG
TAGCCCCTCCAAGGCCCGGCGGTAGGCAAACCTCCGGCGGCGACCACAAAGCACTCTCAACGAGCGGAGA
GGATACACTGTCCGATAGTGATGACGAGGACGACGAAGAGGAGGACGAGGAGGAGGAGATAGATGTTGTC
ACGGTCGAGAAGCGAAGGAGTTCTTCAAATACAAAAGCGGTAACGACATTCACGATAACAGTAAGACCTA
AGAACGCAGCCCTCGGTCCAGGGCGGGCCCAGTCCAGTGAGCTTATACTTAAGCGCTGCCTGCCGATTCA
CCAGCAGCATAACTACGCGGCCCCTAGTCCCTACGTTGAGAGCGAGGATGCCCCCCCACAAAAAAAAATA
AAGTCTGAAGCGTCCCCCCGCCCCCTGAAATCCGTAATCCCCCCAAAGGCGAAGTCACTCAGTCCCAGGA
ATTCAGATTCCGAGGACTCCGAACGGCGGCGGAATCATAACATACTTGAGAGACAACGACGCAATGACCT
GAGGTCTTCTTTTTTGACCCTCCGAGATCACGTCCCCGAGCTGGTTAAGAATGAGAAAGCTGCGAAGGTA
GTCATACTGAAAAAGGCCACCGAGTATGTCCATAGTTTGCAAGCTGAGGAGCACCAGCTTCTCCTTGAAA
AGGAGAAACTTCAGGCACGACAACAGCAATTGCTGAAAAAGATTGAGCATGCACGCACTTGT
