>Addgene plasmid #120463 | EF1a_MYCN_P2A_Hygro_Barcode | depositor partial sequence | sequence record 228758 | MYCN barcode
AACCATGGTTATTCTAGGCT
